>Addgene plasmid #67002 | pMAL-c5X-poly-RGD | depositor full sequence | sequence record 115443 | Full Sequence
CCGACACCATCGAATGGTGCAAAACCTTTCGCGGTATGGCATGATAGCGCCCGGAAGAGAGTCAATTCAG
GGTGGTGAATGTGAAACCAGTAACGTTATACGATGTCGCAGAGTATGCCGGTGTCTCTTATCAGACCGTT
TCCCGCGTGGTGAACCAGGCCAGCCACGTTTCTGCGAAAACGCGGGAAAAAGTGGAAGCGGCGATGGCGG
AGCTGAATTACATTCCCAACCGCGTGGCACAACAACTGGCGGGCAAACAGTCGTTGCTGATTGGCGTTGC
CACCTCCAGTCTGGCCCTGCACGCGCCGTCGCAAATTGTCGCGGCGATTAAATCTCGCGCCGATCAACTG
GGTGCCAGCGTGGTGGTGTCGATGGTAGAACGAAGCGGCGTCGAAGCCTGTAAAGCGGCGGTGCACAATC
TTCTCGCGCAACGCGTCAGTGGGCTGATCATTAACTATCCGCTGGATGACCAGGATGCCATTGCTGTGGA
AGCTGCCTGCACTAATGTTCCGGCGTTATTTCTTGATGTCTCTGACCAGACACCCATCAACAGTATTATT
TTCTCCCATGAAGACGGTACGCGACTGGGCGTGGAGCATCTGGTCGCATTGGGTCACCAGCAAATCGCGC
TGTTAGCGGGCCCATTAAGTTCTGTCTCGGCGCGTCTGCGTCTGGCTGGCTGGCATAAATATCTCACTCG
CAATCAAATTCAGCCGATAGCGGAACGGGAAGGCGACTGGAGTGCCATGTCCGGTTTTCAACAAACCATG
CAAATGCTGAATGAGGGCATCGTTCCCACTGCGATGCTGGTTGCCAACGATCAGATGGCGCTGGGCGCAA
TGCGCGCCATTACCGAGTCCGGGCTGCGCGTTGGTGCGGATATTTCGGTAGTGGGATACGACGATACCGA
AGACAGCTCATGTTATATCCCGCCGTTAACCACCATCAAACAGGATTTTCGCCTGCTGGGGCAAACCAGC
GTGGACCGCTTGCTGCAACTCTCTCAGGGCCAGGCGGTGAAGGGCAATCAGCTGTTGCCCGTCTCACTGG
TGAAAAGAAAAACCACCCTGGCGCCCAATACGCAAACCGCCTCTCCCCGCGCGTTGGCCGATTCATTAAT
GCAGCTGGCACGACAGGTTTCCCGACTGGAAAGCGGGCAGTGAGCGCAACGCAATTAATGTAAGTTAGCT
CACTCATTAGGCACAATTCTCATGTTTGACAGCTTATCATCGACTGCACGGTGCACCAATGCTTCTGGCG
TCAGGCAGCCATCGGAAGCTGTGGTATGGCTGTGCAGGTCGTAAATCACTGCATAATTCGTGTCGCTCAA
GGCGCACTCCCGTTCTGGATAATGTTTTTTGCGCCGACATCATAACGGTTCTGGCAAATATTCTGAAATG
AGCTGTTGACAATTAATCATCGGCTCGTATAATGTGTGGAATTGTGAGCGGATAACAATTTCACACAGGA
AACAGCCAGTCCGTTTAGGTGTTTTCACGAGCAATTGACCAACAAGGACCATAGATTATGAAAATCGAAG
AAGGTAAACTGGTAATCTGGATTAACGGCGATAAAGGCTATAACGGTCTCGCTGAAGTCGGTAAGAAATT
CGAGAAAGATACCGGAATTAAAGTCACCGTTGAGCATCCGGATAAACTGGAAGAGAAATTCCCACAGGTT
GCGGCAACTGGCGATGGCCCTGACATTATCTTCTGGGCACACGACCGCTTTGGTGGCTACGCTCAATCTG
GCCTGTTGGCTGAAATCACCCCGGACAAAGCGTTCCAGGACAAGCTGTATCCGTTTACCTGGGATGCCGT
ACGTTACAACGGCAAGCTGATTGCTTACCCGATCGCTGTTGAAGCGTTATCGCTGATTTATAACAAAGAT
CTGCTGCCGAACCCGCCAAAAACCTGGGAAGAGATCCCGGCGCTGGATAAAGAACTGAAAGCGAAAGGTA
AGAGCGCGCTGATGTTCAACCTGCAAGAACCGTACTTCACCTGGCCGCTGATTGCTGCTGACGGGGGTTA
TGCGTTCAAGTATGAAAACGGCAAGTACGACATTAAAGACGTGGGCGTGGATAACGCTGGCGCGAAAGCG
GGTCTGACCTTCCTGGTTGACCTGATTAAAAACAAACACATGAATGCAGACACCGATTACTCCATCGCAG
AAGCTGCCTTTAATAAAGGCGAAACAGCGATGACCATCAACGGCCCGTGGGCATGGTCCAACATCGACAC
CAGCAAAGTGAATTATGGTGTAACGGTACTGCCGACCTTCAAGGGTCAACCATCCAAACCGTTCGTTGGC
GTGCTGAGCGCAGGTATTAACGCCGCCAGTCCGAACAAAGAGCTGGCAAAAGAGTTCCTCGAAAACTATC
TGCTGACTGATGAAGGTCTGGAAGCGGTTAATAAAGACAAACCGCTGGGTGCCGTAGCGCTGAAGTCTTA
CGAGGAAGAGTTGGTGAAAGATCCGCGTATTGCCGCCACTATGGAAAACGCCCAGAAAGGTGAAATCATG
CCGAACATCCCGCAGATGTCCGCTTTCTGGTATGCCGTGCGTACTGCGGTGATCAACGCCGCCAGCGGTC
GTCAGACTGTCGATGAAGCCCTGAAAGACGCGCAGACTAATTCGAGCTCGAACAACAACAACAATAACAA
TAACAACAACCTCGGGATCGAGGGAAGGTCTTCCGGTGGTTCAGGTTCGGGTAGTGGGCGCGGAGATTCA
GGTAGCGGTAGCGGGTCTGGGCGTGGTGATTCCGGTAGTGGTTCGGGGAGTGGCAGGGGAGACAGCGGAA
GTGGGTCGGGATCTGGACGGGGAGATAGCGGCTCAGGCAGTGGGTCTGGAAGGGGAGATTCTGGTTCTGG
AAGTGGCTCAGGAAGAGGGGACTCCGGGTCAGGCTCAGGTAGTGGACGAGGGGATAGTGGGAGTGGGTCC
GGGAGTGGAAGAGGTGATTCGGGAAGTGGATCTGGGAGCGGACGTGGAGACTCAGGATCAGGCTCTGGAT
CAGGGCGGGGTGACTCAGGTTCCGGATCTGGCAGCGGTCGCGGTGATTCAGGAAGTGGTTCAGGATCTGG
TAGGGGTGATTCTGGGTCAGGTTCAGGGAGTGGTCGAGGTGATAGTGGTAGTGGCTCCGGTTCAGGCCGT
GGCGACAGTGGCTCGGGATCGGGATCAGGACGCGGCGATAGTGGAAGCGGTTCTGGCTCTGGGAGAGGCG
ACTCGGGCTCTGGTTCCGGCTCTGGCCGAGGTGACTCTGGTAGCGGATCAGGTTCTGGGAGGGGCGATTC
TGGATCGGGGTCAGGGTCTGGTCGTGGGGATTCAGGGTCAGGATCGGGTTCTGGTAGAGGTGACAGTGGC
TCGGGACATCATCACCACCATCATTAATAATGAAAGCTTCAAATAAAACGAAAGGCTCAGTCGAAAGACT
GGGCCTTTCGTTTTATCTGTTGTTTGTCGGTGAACGCTCTCCTGAGTAGGACAAATCCGCCGGGAGCGGA
TTTGAACGTTGCGAAGCAACGGCCCGGAGGGTGGCGGGCAGGACGCCCGCCATAAACTGCCAGGCATCAA
ATTAAGCAGAAGGCCATCCTGACGGATGGCCTTTTTGCGTTTCTACAAACTCTTTCGGTCCGTTGTTTAT
TTTTCTAAATACATTCAAATATGTATCCGCTCATGAGACAATAACCCTGATAAATGCTTCAATAATATTG
AAAAAGGAAGAGTATGAGTATTCAACATTTCCGTGTCGCCCTTATTCCCTTTTTTGCGGCATTTTGCCTT
CCTGTTTTTGCTCACCCAGAAACGCTGGTGAAAGTAAAAGATGCTGAAGATCAGTTGGGTGCACGAGTGG
GTTACATCGAACTGGATCTCAACAGCGGTAAGATCCTTGAGAGTTTTCGCCCCGAAGAACGTTTCCCAAT
GATGAGCACTTTTAAAGTTCTGCTATGTGGCGCGGTATTATCCCGTGTTGACGCCGGGCAAGAGCAACTC
GGTCGCCGCATACACTATTCTCAGAATGACTTGGTTGAGTACTCACCAGTCACAGAAAAGCATCTTACGG
ATGGCATGACAGTAAGAGAATTATGCAGTGCTGCCATAACCATGAGTGATAACACTGCGGCCAACTTACT
TCTGACAACGATCGGAGGACCGAAGGAGCTAACCGCTTTTTTGCACAACATGGGGGATCATGTAACTCGC
CTTGATCGTTGGGAACCGGAGCTGAATGAAGCCATACCAAACGACGAGCGTGACACCACGATGCCTGTAG
CAATGGCAACAACGTTGCGCAAACTATTAACTGGCGAACTACTTACTCTAGCTTCCCGGCAACAATTAAT
AGACTGGATGGAGGCGGATAAAGTTGCAGGACCACTTCTGCGCTCGGCCCTTCCGGCTGGCTGGTTTATT
GCTGATAAATCTGGAGCCGGTGAGCGTGGGTCTCGCGGTATCATTGCAGCACTGGGGCCAGATGGTAAGC
CCTCCCGTATCGTAGTTATCTACACGACGGGGAGTCAGGCAACTATGGATGAACGAAATAGACAGATCGC
TGAGATAGGTGCCTCACTGATTAAGCATTGGTAACTGTCAGACCAAGTTTACTCATATATACTTTAGATT
GATTTCCTTAGGACTGAGCGTCAACCCCGTAGAAAAGATCAAAGGATCTTCTTGAGATCCTTTTTTTCTG
CGCGTAATCTGCTGCTTGCAAACAAAAAAACCACCGCTACCAGCGGTGGTTTGTTTGCCGGATCAAGAGC
TACCAACTCTTTTTCCGAAGGTAACTGGCTTCAGCAGAGCGCAGATACCAAATACTGTCCTTCTAGTGTA
GCCGTAGTTAGGCCACCACTTCAAGAACTCTGTAGCACCGCCTACATACCTCGCTCTGCTAATCCTGTTA
CCAGTGGCTGCTGCCAGTGGCGATAAGTCGTGTCTTACCGGGTTGGACTCAAGACGATAGTTACCGGATA
AGGCGCAGCGGTCGGGCTGAACGGGGGGTTCGTGCACACAGCCCAGCTTGGAGCGAACGACCTACACCGA
ACTGAGATACCTACAGCGTGAGCTATGAGAAAGCGCCACGCTTCCCGAAGGGAGAAAGGCGGACAGGTAT
CCGGTAAGCGGCAGGGTCGGAACAGGAGAGCGCACGAGGGAGCTTCCAGGGGGAAACGCCTGGTATCTTT
ATAGTCCTGTCGGGTTTCGCCACCTCTGACTTGAGCGTCGATTTTTGTGATGCTCGTCAGGGGGGCGGAG
CCTATGGAAAAACGCCAGCAACGCGGCCTTTTTACGGTTCCTGGCCTTTTGCTGGCCTTTTGCTCACATG
TTCTTTCCTGCGTTATCCCCTGATTCTGTGGATAACCGTATTACCGCCTTTGAGTGAGCTGATACCGCTC
GCCGCAGCCGAACGACCGAGCGCAGCGAGTCAGTGAGCGAGGAAGCGGAAGAGCGCCTGATGCGGTATTT
TCTCCTTACGCATCTGTGCGGTATTTCACACCGCATATAAGGTGCACTGTGACTGGGTCATGGCTGCGCC
CCGACACCCGCCAACACCCGCTGACGCGCCCTGACGGGCTTGTCTGCTCCCGGCATCCGCTTACAGACAA
GCTGTGACCGTCTCCGGGAGCTGCATGTGTCAGAGGTTTTCACCGTCATCACCGAAACGCGCGAGGCAGC
TGCGGTAAAGCTCATCAGCGTGGTCGTGCAGCGATTCACAGATGTCTGCCTGTTCATCCGCGTCCAGCTC
GTTGAGTTTCTCCAGAAGCGTTAATGTCTGGCTTCTGATAAAGCGGGCCATGTTAAGGGCGGTTTTTTCC
TGTTTGGTCACTGATGCCTCCGTGTAAGGGGGATTTCTGTTCATGGGGGTAATGATACCGATGAAACGAG
AGAGGATGCTCACGATACGGGTTACTGATGATGAACATGCCCGGTTACTGGAACGTTGTGAGGGTAAACA
ACTGGCGGTATGGATGCGGCGGGACCAGAGAAAAATCACTCAGGGTCAATGCCAGCGCTTCGTTAATACA
GATGTAGGTGTTCCACAGGGTAGCCAGCAGCATCCTGCGATGCAGATCCGGAACATAATGGTGCAGGGCG
CTGACTTCCGCGTTTCCAGACTTTACGAAACACGGAAACCGAAGACCATTCATGTTGTTGCTCAGGTCGC
AGACGTTTTGCAGCAGCAGTCGCTTCACGTTCGCTCGCGTATCGGTGATTCATTCTGCTAACCAGTAAGG
CAACCCCGCCAGCCTAGCCGGGTCCTCAACGACAGGAGCACGATCATGCGCACCCGTGGCCAGGACCCAA
CGCTGCCCGAAATT
Features (pLannotate 1.2.2; 16 found; start..end, strand, type, name):
      3..80      +  promoter       lacIq promoter: lacI (mutant); In the lacIq allele, a single base change in the promoter boosts expression of the lacI gene about 10-fold.
     81..1163    +  CDS            lacI: lac repressor; lacI; The lac repressor binds to the lac operator to inhibit transcription in E. coli. This inhibition can be relieved by adding lactose or isopropyl-β-D-thiogalactopyranoside (IPTG).
   1176..1197    +  protein_bind   CAP binding site: CAP binding activates transcription in the presence of cAMP. E. coli catabolite activator protein
   1216..1233    +  promoter       tet promoter (fragment): E. coli promoter for tetracycline efflux protein gene
   1406..1434    +  promoter       tac promoter: strong E. coli promoter; hybrid between the trp and lac UV5 promoters
   1442..1458    +  protein_bind   lac operator: The lac repressor binds to the lac operator to inhibit transcription in E. coli. This inhibition can be relieved by adding lactose or isopropyl-β-D-thiogalactopyranoside (IPTG). lac repressor encoded by lacI
   1528..2628    +  CDS            MBP: maltose binding protein from E. coli; malE (mutated); This version of the gene does not encode a signal sequence, so MBP will remain in the cytosol.
   3400..3486    +  terminator     rrnB T1 terminator: Escherichia coli rrnB; transcription terminator T1 from the E. coli rrnB gene
   3578..3605    +  terminator     rrnB T2 terminator: transcription terminator T2 from the E. coli rrnB gene
   3652..3723    +  promoter       AmpR promoter: bla
   3724..4584    +  CDS            AmpR: β-lactamase; bla; confers resistance to ampicillin, carbenicillin, and related antibiotics
   4672..5260    +  rep_origin     ori: high-copy-number ColE1/pMB1/pBR322/pUC origin of replication
   5446..5498    -  misc_feature   bom (fragment): basis of mobility region from pBR322
   5509..5528    -  misc_feature   bom (fragment): basis of mobility region from pBR322
   5630..5821    -  CDS            rop: Rop protein, which maintains plasmids at low copy number; rop
   5838..6218    +  CDS            YPB1_ECOLX: Protein predicted: Swiss-Prot protein existence level 4. From Escherichia coli.
