[The description below was written by a language model from this plasmid's Addgene catalogue record and pLannotate feature annotations shown in this document.]
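Description:
pMAL-c5X-poly-RGD is a bacterial expression plasmid built on the commercial pMAL-c5X backbone for producing a synthetic repetitive polypeptide, poly-RGD, as a fusion to maltose-binding protein in E. coli. It is propagated under ampicillin selection through the bla (AmpR) gene. Replication is from a ColE1/pMB1-type origin. The annotation software labels this origin generically as high copy, but the plasmid also carries the rop gene and pBR322-derived bom fragments, which fits the catalogue's low-copy designation.

Expression is driven by the tac promoter, a strong trp/lac hybrid, followed by a lac operator. The plasmid supplies its own lac repressor from a lacI gene under the up-mutated lacIq promoter, so transcription stays repressed until it is induced with IPTG. The annotated MBP coding sequence is the malE version lacking a signal peptide, so the fusion protein remains in the cytosol. According to the catalogue, a Factor Xa cleavage site follows MBP, allowing the carrier to be removed from the downstream partner, and a His6 tag sits at the C terminus. The poly-RGD insert, introduced by Gibson assembly, is not annotated in the feature table. It presumably lies in the unannotated stretch between the end of MBP and the rrnB T1 and T2 terminators that close the transcription unit. The record does not give the repeat number or the exact composition of the insert.

The associated work concerns codon scrambling as a route to synthesising and amplifying genes for highly repetitive proteins. This plasmid therefore appears to serve as an expression vehicle for one such repetitive design, with MBP and His6 available as affinity purification handles.
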