Addgene plasmid #67002: pMAL-c5X-poly-RGD
Purpose: Expresses malE-poly-RGD in E. coli
Depositing lab: Ashutosh Chilkoti. Depositing organization: Duke University. Publication: Combinatorial codon scrambling enables scalable gene synthesis and amplification of repetitive proteins. Tang NC, Chilkoti A. Nat Mater. 2016 Jan 4. doi: 10.1038/nmat4521. PubMed 26726995.
Backbone
  Vector backbone: pMAL-c5X
  Backbone manufacturer: New England Biolabs
  Backbone size w/o insert (bp): 5677
  Vector type: Bacterial Expression
Growth in bacteria
  Bacterial resistance: Ampicillin, 100 μg/mL
  Growth temperature: 30°C
  Growth strain: DH5alpha
  Copy number: Low Copy
Gene/Insert
  Gene/Insert name: malE-poly-RGD
  Species: Synthetic
  Promoter: tac
  Tag / fusion protein: malE-Factor Xa (N terminal on backbone); His6 (C terminal on backbone)
  Cloning method: Gibson Cloning
  Sequencing primers: 5′ GGTCGTCAGACTGTCGATGAAGCC; 3′ TGTCCTACTCAGGAGAGCGTTCAC
Terms and licenses: Academic/Nonprofit Terms; Industry Terms: Not Available to Industry
How to cite: pMAL-c5X-poly-RGD was a gift from Ashutosh Chilkoti (Addgene plasmid # 67002 ; http://n2t.net/addgene:67002 ; RRID:Addgene_67002)
