>Addgene plasmid #67002 | pMAL-c5X-poly-RGD | addgene partial sequence | sequence record 118470 | MBP-F 5'-GATGAAGCCCTGAAAGACGCGCAG-3'
ACAATAACAATAACAACAACCTCGGGATCGAAGGCAGGTCTTCCGGTGGTTCAGGTTCGGGTAGTGGGCG
CGGAGATTCAGGTAGCGGTAGCGGGTCTGGGCGTGGTGATTCCGGTAGTGGTTCGGGGAGTGGCAGGGGA
GACAGCGGAAGTGGGTCGGGATCTGGACGGGGAGATAGCGGCTCAGGCAGTGGGTCTGGAAGGGGAGATT
CTGGTTCTGGAAGTGGCTCAGGAAGAGGGGACTCCGGGTCAGGCTCAGGTAGTGGACGAGGGGATAGTGG
GAGTGGGTCCGGGAGTGGAAGAGGTGATTCGGGAAGTGGATCTGGGAGCGGACGTGGAGACTCAGGATCA
GGCTCTGGATCAGGGCGGGGTGACTCAGGTTCCGGATCTGGCAGCGGTCGCGGTGATTCAGGAAGTGGTT
CAGGATCTGGTAGGGGTGATTCTGGGTCAGGTTCAGGGAGTGGTCGAGGTGATAGTGGTAGTGGCTCCGG
TTCAGGCCGTGGCGACAGTGGCTCGGGATCGGGATCAGGACGCGGCGATAGTGGAAGCGGTTCTGGCTCT
GGGAGAGGCGACTCGGGCTCTGGTTCCGGCTCTGGCCGAGGTGACTCTGGTAGCGGATCAGGTTCTGGGA
GGGGCGATTCTGGATCGGGGTCAGGGTCTGGTCGTGGGGATTCAGGGTCAGGATCGGGTTCTGGTAGAGG
TGACAGTGGCTCGGGACATCATCACCACCATCATTAATAATGAAAGCTTCAAATAAAACGAAAGGCTCAG
TCGAAAGACTGGGCCTTTCGTTTTATCTGTTGTTTGTCGGTGAACGCTCTCCTGA
