>Addgene plasmid #67002 | pMAL-c5X-poly-RGD | addgene partial sequence | sequence record 118471 | Amp-R 5'-ATAATACCGCGCCACATAGC-3'
GTTCTTCGGGGCGAAAACTCTCAAGGATCTTACCGCTGTTGAGATCCAGTTCGATGTAACCCACTCGTGC
ACCCAACTGATCTTCAGCATCTTTTACTTTCACCAGCGTTTCTGGGTGAGCAAAAACAGGAAGGCAAAAT
GCCGCAAAAAAGGGAATAAGGGCGACACGGAAATGTTGAATACTCATACTCTTCCTTTTTCAATATTATT
GAAGCATTTATCAGGGTTATTGTCTCATGAGCGGATACATATTTGAATGTATTTAGAAAAATAAACAACG
GACCGAAAGAGTTTGTAGAAACGCAAAAAGGCCATCCGTCAGGATGGCCTTCTGCTTAATTTGATGCCTG
GCAGTTTATGGCGGGCGTCCTGCCCGCCACCCTCCGGGCCGTTGCTTCGCAACGTTCAAATCCGCTCCCG
GCGGATTTGTCCTACTCAGGAGAGCGTTCACCGACAAACAACAGATAAAACGAAAGGCCCAGTCTTTCGA
CTGAGCCTTTCGTTTTATTTGAAGCTTTCATTATTAATGATGGTGGTGATGATGTCCCGAGCCACTGTCA
CCTCTACCAGAACCCGATCCTGACCCTGAATCCCCACGACCAGACCCTGACCCCGATCCAGAATCGCCCC
TCCCAGAACCTGATCCGCTACCAGAGTCACCTCGGCCAGAGCCGGAACCAGAGCCCGAGTCGCCTCTCCC
AGAGCCAGAACCGCTTCCACTATCGCCGCGTCCTGATCCCGATCCCGAGCCACTGTCGCCACGGCCTGAA
CCGGAGCCAC
